Addgene plasmid #195775: pENTR223-BGLF3.5
Purpose: Gateway Entry Clone of Epstein-Barr virus BGLF3.5
Depositing lab: Eric Johannsen. Depositing organization: Brigham and Women's Hospital. Publication: Epstein-Barr virus and virus human protein interaction maps. Calderwood MA, Venkatesan K, Xing L, Chase MR, Vazquez A, Holthaus AM, Ewence AE, Li N, Hirozane-Kishikawa T, Hill DE, Vidal M, Kieff E, Johannsen E. Proc Natl Acad Sci U S A. 2007 May 1;104(18):7606-11. doi: 10.1073/pnas.0702332104. Epub 2007 Apr 19. PubMed 17446270.
Backbone
  Vector backbone: pENTR223.1
  Backbone manufacturer: Invitrogen
  Backbone size w/o insert (bp): 2875
  Vector type: Gateway Entry Vector
Growth in bacteria
  Bacterial resistance: Spectinomycin, 50 μg/mL
  Growth temperature: 37°C
  Growth strain: DH5alpha
  Copy number: High Copy
Gene/Insert
  Gene/Insert name: BGLF3.5
  Species: Epstein-Barr virus
  Entrez Gene: BGLF3.5 (a.k.a. HHV4_BGLF3.5)
  Cloning method: Gateway Cloning
Terms and licenses: Academic/Nonprofit Terms; Industry Terms: Not Available to Industry
How to cite: pENTR223-BGLF3.5 was a gift from Eric Johannsen (Addgene plasmid # 195775 ; http://n2t.net/addgene:195775 ; RRID:Addgene_195775)
