[The description below was written by a language model from this plasmid's Addgene catalogue record and pLannotate feature annotations shown in this document.]
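Description:
pENTR223-BGLF3.5 is a Gateway entry clone carrying the Epstein-Barr virus open reading frame BGLF3.5 in the pENTR223.1 backbone, sequenced at 3,246 nt in total. It is a small bacterial shuttle plasmid with no eukaryotic expression elements of its own. Propagation in E. coli relies on a high-copy ColE1/pUC-type origin, and selection is provided by the aadA (SmR) aminoglycoside adenylyltransferase gene, which confers spectinomycin and streptomycin resistance. A fragment of the class 1 integron Pc promoter and a remnant of a gentamicin acetyltransferase gene lie upstream of this marker, apparently left over from the integron cassette from which it was derived.

The viral insert sits between two oppositely oriented Gateway attL recombination sites, both labelled attL3 by the automated annotation. These allow LR Clonase-mediated transfer of the ORF into attR-containing destination vectors. The annotation does not call BGLF3.5 itself. The only hit inside the att-flanked region is a short match to the EBV protein kinase KR2 (BGLF4) at the end of the insert. This may reflect overlap with a neighbouring reading frame in the viral genome, though the record does not explain it. The rrnB T1 and T2 terminators upstream of the cassette insulate the insert from read-through transcription, and a T7 promoter lies just outside the downstream att site, pointing toward the insert. Short lacI and lacZα fragments are backbone remnants.

The clone belongs to an EBV ORF collection built for mapping virus-virus and virus-human protein interactions. It serves as a source from which BGLF3.5 can be moved into expression, tagging or two-hybrid destination vectors.
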