Features (pLannotate 1.2.2; 12 found; start..end, strand, type, name):
    121..213     +  CDS            lacI (fragment): lac repressor; lacI; The lac repressor binds to the lac operator to inhibit transcription in E. coli. This inhibition can be relieved by adding lactose or isopropyl-β-D-thiogalactopyranoside (IPTG).
    268..295     -  terminator     rrnB T2 terminator: transcription terminator T2 from the E. coli rrnB gene
    427..470     +  terminator     rrnB T1 terminator: Escherichia coli rrnB; transcription terminator T1 from the E. coli rrnB gene
    517..553     -  CDS            lacZα (fragment): LacZα fragment of β-galactosidase; lacZ fragment
    570..665     +  protein_bind   attL3: mutant version of attL; recombination site for the Gateway® LR reaction LR Clonase™
   1008..1127    +  CDS            KR2_EBVB9 (fragment): Experimental evidence at protein level: Swiss-Prot protein existence level 1. Plays many key roles by phosphorylating several proteins including the viral DNA processivity factor BMRF1, EBNA1 or EBNA2. Modifies the host nuclear envelope structure and induces the redistribution of nuclear envelope-associated proteins by phosphorylating host nucleoporins. Subsequently, promotes the nuclear transport of EBV lytic proteins. Required for efficient lytic DNA replication and release of nucleocapsids from the nucleus. Contributes to the compaction of host cell chromatin in cells undergoing lytic repli
   1128..1223    -  protein_bind   attL3: mutant version of attL; recombination site for the Gateway® LR reaction LR Clonase™
   1242..1260    -  promoter       T7 promoter: promoter for bacteriophage T7 RNA polymerase
   1450..1473    +  promoter       Pc promoter (fragment): intI1 (promoter lies within the coding sequence); class 1 integron promoter
   1649..1705    +  CDS            GmR (fragment): gentamycin acetyltransferase; aacC1; confers resistance to gentamycin
   1712..2503    +  CDS            SmR: aminoglycoside adenylyltransferase (Murphy, 1985); aadA; confers resistance to spectinomycin and streptomycin
   2596..3184    +  rep_origin     ori: high-copy-number ColE1/pMB1/pBR322/pUC origin of replication
>Addgene plasmid #195775 | pENTR223-BGLF3.5 | addgene full sequence | sequence record 385900 | Addgene NGS Result
CTTTCCTGCGTTATCCCCTGATTCTGTGGATAACCGTATTACCGCCTTTGAGTGAGCTGATACCGCTCGC
CGCAGCCGAACGACCGAGCGCAGCGAGTCAGTGAGCGAGGAAGCGGAAGAGCGCCCAATACGCAAACCGC
CTCTCCCCGCGCGTTGGCCGATTCATTAATGCAGCTGGCACGACAGGTTTCCCGACTGGAAAGCGGGCAG
TGAGCGCAACGCAATTAATACGCGTACCGCTAGCCAGGAAGAGTTTGTAGAAACGCAAAAAGGCCATCCG
TCAGGATGGCCTTCTGCTTAGTTTGATGCCTGGCAGTTTATGGCGGGCGTCCTGCCCGCCACCCTCCGGG
CCGTTGCTTCACAACGTTCAAATCCGCTCCCGGCGGATTTGTCCTACTCAGGAGAGCGTTCACCGACAAA
CAACAGATAAAACGAAAGGCCCAGTCTTCCGACTGAGCCTTTCGTTTTATTTGATGCCTGGCAGTTCCCT
ACTCTCGCGTTAACGCTAGCATGGATGTTTTCCCAGTCACGACGTTGTAAAACGACGGCCAGTCTTAAGC
TCGGGCCCCAAATAATGATTTTATTTTGACTGATAGTGACCTGTTCGTTGCAACAAATTGATGAGCAATG
CTTTTTTATAATGCCAACTTTGTACAAAAAAGTTGGCATGAAGATGAGTAGTTCTAAGCGAGATCTGGTG
GCCCAGCAACTAAGAGCCTCGGTAGAAAAGAGAGCGGCTGTGAGCGCACGTGACAGATTTGGGAGGGACC
ACGCTCTGTTTGAAACACAGTTTACATCTGCTCGGGGTGCCTTAGAGTCCCTGCGCCACGCAAGGGAGAC
GTTTGAGTCCAAACAGCTAATTTCTACCTATCAGAGGGTGGTCACCGCGACCAAGACTCAATTTCCAAAA
ATCAACTACAAGCAGCTAGAGCGGGTGGAGGAGCTCCGTGAGCAGGAGCTTGAGGCCAGAGACGAGCTGC
GACAGGCCCTCGAGCCATTTGAGGAACATGGATGTGAATATGGCTGCGGAGTTGAGCCCGACGAACTCCT
CCAGCAGTGGCGAGTTGAGTGTCTCCCCAGAACCCCCTCGAGAGACCCAGGCCTTTTTGGGGAAGGTGAC
TGTCATCCAACTTTCTTGTACAAAGTTGGCATTATAAGAAAGCATTGCTTATCAATTTGTTGCAACGAAC
AGGTCACTATCAGTCAAAATAAAATCATTATTTGCCATCCAGCTGATATCCCCTATAGTGAGTCGTATTA
CATGGTCATAGCTGTTTCCTGGCAGCTCTGGCCCGTGTCTCAAAATCTCTGATGTTACATTGCACAAGAT
AAAAATATATCATCATGCCTCCTCTAGACCAGCCAGGACAGAAATGCCTCGACTTCGCTGCTACCCAAGG
TTGCCGGGTGACGCACACCGTGGAAACGGATGAAGGCACGAACCCAGTGGACATAAGCCTGTTCGGTTCG
TAAGCTGTAATGCAAGTAGCGTATGCGCTCACGCAACTGGTCCAGAACCTTGACCGAACGCAGCGGTGGT
AACGGCGCAGTGGCGGTTTTCATGGCTTGTTATGACTGTTTTTTTGGGGTACAGTCTATGCCTCGGGCAT
CCAAGCAGCAAGCGCGTTACGCCGTGGGTCGATGTTTGATGTTATGGAGCAGCAACGATGTTACGCAGCA
GGGCAGTCGCCCTAAAACAAAGTTAAACATTATGAGGGAAGCGGTGATCGCCGAAGTATCGACTCAACTA
TCAGAGGTAGTTGGCGTCATCGAGCGCCATCTCGAACCGACGTTGCTGGCCGTACATTTGTACGGCTCCG
CAGTGGATGGCGGCCTGAAGCCACACAGTGATATTGATTTGCTGGTTACGGTGACCGTAAGGCTTGATGA
AACAACGCGGCGAGCTTTGATCAACGACCTTTTGGAAACTTCGGCTTCCCCTGGAGAGAGCGAGATTCTC
CGCGCTGTAGAAGTCACCATTGTTGTGCACGACGACATCATTCCGTGGCGTTATCCAGCTAAGCGCGAAC
TGCAATTTGGAGAATGGCAGCGCAATGACATTCTTGCAGGTATCTTCGAGCCAGCCACGATCGACATTGA
TCTGGCTATCTTGCTGACAAAAGCAAGAGAACATAGCGTTGCCTTGGTAGGTCCAGCGGCGGAGGAACTC
TTTGATCCGGTTCCTGAACAGGATCTATTTGAGGCGCTAAATGAAACCTTAACGCTATGGAACTCGCCGC
CCGACTGGGCTGGCGATGAGCGAAATGTAGTGCTTACGTTGTCCCGCATTTGGTACAGCGCAGTAACCGG
CAAAATCGCGCCGAAGGATGTCGCTGCCGACTGGGCAATGGAGCGCCTGCCGGCCCAGTATCAGCCCGTC
ATACTTGAAGCTAGACAGGCTTATCTTGGACAAGAAGAAGATCGCTTGGCCTCGCGCGCAGATCAGTTGG
AAGAATTTGTCCACTACGTGAAAGGCGAGATCACCAAGGTAGTCGGCAAATAACCCTCGAGCCACCCATG
ACCAAAATCCCTTAACGTGAGTTACGCGTCGTTCCACTGAGCGTCAGACCCCGTAGAAAAGATCAAAGGA
TCTTCTTGAGATCCTTTTTTTCTGCGCGTAATCTGCTGCTTGCAAACAAAAAAACCACCGCTACCAGCGG
TGGTTTGTTTGCCGGATCAAGAGCTACCAACTCTTTTTCCGAAGGTAACTGGCTTCAGCAGAGCGCAGAT
ACCAAATACTGTTCTTCTAGTGTAGCCGTAGTTAGGCCACCACTTCAAGAACTCTGTAGCACCGCCTACA
TACCTCGCTCTGCTAATCCTGTTACCAGTGGCTGCTGCCAGTGGCGATAAGTCGTGTCTTACCGGGTTGG
ACTCAAGACGATAGTTACCGGATAAGGCGCAGCGGTCGGGCTGAACGGGGGGTTCGTGCACACAGCCCAG
CTTGGAGCGAACGACCTACACCGAACTGAGATACCTACAGCGTGAGCTATGAGAAAGCGCCACGCTTCCC
GAAGGGAGAAAGGCGGACAGGTATCCGGTAAGCGGCAGGGTCGGAACAGGAGAGCGCACGAGGGAGCTTC
CAGGGGGAAACGCCTGGTATCTTTATAGTCCTGTCGGGTTTCGCCACCTCTGACTTGAGCGTCGATTTTT
GTGATGCTCGTCAGGGGGGCGGAGCCTATGGAAAAACGCCAGCAACGCGGCCTTTTTACGGTTCCTGGCC
TTTTGCTGGCCTTTTGCTCACATGTT
